>Addgene plasmid #129318 | pN1-QUE37C | addgene full sequence | sequence record 260946 | Addgene NGS Result
CGTTACATAACTTACGGTAAATGGCCCGCCTGGCTGACCGCCCAACGACCCCCGCCCATTGACGTCAATA
ATGACGTATGTTCCCATAGTAACGCCAATAGGGACTTTCCATTGACGTCAATGGGTGGAGTATTTACGGT
AAACTGCCCACTTGGCAGTACATCAAGTGTATCATATGCCAAGTACGCCCCCTATTGACGTCAATGACGG
TAAATGGCCCGCCTGGCATTATGCCCAGTACATGACCTTATGGGACTTTCCTACTTGGCAGTACATCTAC
GTATTAGTCATCGCTATTACCATGGTGATGCGGTTTTGGCAGTACATCAATGGGCGTGGATAGCGGTTTG
ACTCACGGGGATTTCCAAGTCTCCACCCCATTGACGTCAATGGGAGTTTGTTTTGGCACCAAAATCAACG
GGACTTTCCAAAATGTCGTAACAACTCCGCCCCATTGACGCAAATGGGCGGTAGGCGTGTACGGTGGGAG
GTCTATATAAGCAGAGCTGGTTTAGTGAACCGTCAGATCCGCTAGCGCTACCGGACTCAGATCTCGAGCT
CAAGCTTCGAATTCTGCAGTCGACGGTACCGCGGGCCCGGGATCCACCGGTCGCCACCATGGTGAAAACT
GTGAAAGTGAATATAACAACCCCTGATGGGCCAGTCTACGACGCTGATATCGAGATGGTGTCCGTGCGGG
CCGAGAGTGGTGATCTCGGCATCCTCCCCGGTCACATTCCCACAAAGGCCCCACTGAAGATCGGAGCTGT
GCGGCTGAAGAAGGACGGCCAAACAGAGGATGTCGCAGTCTCAGGCGGCACTGTTGAAGTGCGGCCTGAC
CACGTTACCATTAATGCTCAAGCCGCTGAACGGGCGGAGGACATTGACGTCCTCCGCGCCAAAGCGGCGA
AAGAGCGGGCGGAGCGCCGCCTGCAAAGCCAGACCCGTTACAACAGCCACAACGTCTATATCATGGCCGA
CAAGCAGAAGAACGGCATCAAGGTGAACTTCAAGATCCGCCACAACATCGAGGACGGCAGCGTGCAGCTC
GCCGACCACTACCAGCAGAACACCCCCATCGGCGACGGCCCCGTGCTGCTGCCCGACAACCACTACCTGA
GCACCCAGTCCAAGCTGAGCAAAGACCCCAACGAGAAGCGCGATCACATGGTCCTGCTGGAGTTCGTGAC
CGCCGCCGGGATCACTCTCGGCATGGACGAGCTGTACAAGGGTGGCACCGGAGGGAGCATGGTGAGCAAG
GGCGAGGAGCTGTTCACCGGGGTGGTGCCCATCCTGGTCGAGCTGGACGGCGACGTAAACGGCCACAAGT
TCAGCGTGTCCGGCGAGGGCGAGGGCGATGCCACCTACGGCAAGCTGACCCTGAAGTTCATCTGCACCAC
CGGCAAGCTGCCCGTGCCCTGGCCCACCCTCGTGACCACCCTGACCTACGGCGTGCAGTGCTTCAGCCGC
TACCCCGACCACATGAAGCAGCACGACTTCTTCAAGTCCGCCATGCCCGAAGGCTACGTCCAGGAGCGCA
CCATCTTCTTCAAGGACGACGGCAACTACAAGACCCGCGCCGAGGTGAAGTTCGAGGGCGACACCCTGGT
GAACCGCATCGAGCTGAAGGGCATCGACTTCAAGGAGGACGGCAACATCCTGGGGCACAAGCTGGAGTAC
AACCTGGGTGACATCGACTTCAAACGGGCCGAACTGGCGTTAAAACGCGCCATGAACCGTTTGAGCGTTG
CGGAAGATAAGTGAGCGGCCGCGACTCTAGATCATAATCAGCCATACCACATTTGTAGAGGTTTTACTTG
CTTTAAAAAACCTCCCACACCTCCCCCTGAACCTGAAACATAAAATGAATGCAATTGTTGTTGTTAACTT
GTTTATTGCAGCTTATAATGGTTACAAATAAAGCAATAGCATCACAAATTTCACAAATAAAGCATTTTTT
TCACTGCATTCTAGTTGTGGTTTGTCCAAACTCATCAATGTATCTTAAGGCGTAAATTGTAAGCGTTAAT
ATTTTGTTAAAATTCGCGTTAAATTTTTGTTAAATCAGCTCATTTTTTAACCAATAGGCCGAAATCGGCA
AAATCCCTTATAAATCAAAAGAATAGACCGAGATAGGGT
[37 nt withheld, positions 2140-2176]
AAAGAACGTGGACTCCAACGTCAAAGG
[49 nt withheld, positions 2204-2252]
T
[91 nt withheld, positions 2254-2344]
G
[124 nt withheld, positions 2346-2469]
CAGGTGGCACTTTTCGGGGAAATGTGCGCGGAACCCCTATTTGTTTATTTTTCTAAATACATTCAAATAT
GTATCCGCTCATGAGACAATAACCCTGATAAATGCTTCAATAATATTGAAAAAGGAAGAGTCCTGAGGCG
GAAAGAACCAGCTGTGGAATGTGTGTCAGTTAGGGTGTGGAAAGTCCCCAGGCTCCCCAGCAGGCAGAAG
TATGCAAAGCATGCATCTCAATTAGTCAGCAACCAGGTGTGGAAAGTCCCCAGGCTCCCCAGCAGGCAGA
AGTATGCAAAGCATGCATCTCAATTAGTCAGCAACCATAGTCCCGCCCCTAACTCCGCCCATCCCGCCCC
TAACTCCGCCCAGTTCCGCCCATTCTCCGCCCCATGGCTGACTAATTTTTTTTATTTATGCAGAGGCCGA
GGCCGCCTCGGCCTCTGAGCTATTCCAGAAGTAGTGAGGAGGCTTTTTTGGAGGCCTAGGCTTTTGCAAA
GATCGATCAAGAGACAGGATGAGGATCGTTTCGCATGATTGAACAAGATGGATTGCACGCAGGTTCTCCG
GCCGCTTGGGTGGAGAGGCTATTCGGCTATGACTGGGCACAACAGACAATCGGCTGCTCTGATGCCGCCG
TGTTCCGGCTGTCAGCGCAGGGGCGCCCGGTTCTTTTTGTCAAGACCGACCTGTCCGGTGCCCTGAATGA
ACTGCAAGACGAGGCAGCGCGGCTATCGTGGCTGGCCACGACGGGCGTTCCTTGCGCAGCTGTGCTCGAC
GTTGTCACTGAAGCGGGAAGGGACTGGCTGCTATTGGGCGAAGTGCCGGGGCAGGATCTCCTGTCATCTC
ACCTTGCTCCTGCCGAGAAAGTATCCATCATGGCTGATGCAATGCGGCGGCTGCATACGCTTGATCCGGC
TACCTGCCCATTCGACCACCAAGCGAAACATCGCATCGAGCGAGCACGTACTCGGATGGAAGCCGGTCTT
GTCGATCAGGATGATCTGGACGAAGAGCATCAGGGGCTCGCGCCAGCCGAACTGTTCGCCAGGCTCAAGG
CGAGCATGCCCGACGGCGAGGATCTCGTCGTGACCCATGGCGATGCCTGCTTGCCGAATATCATGGTGGA
AAATGGCCGCTTTTCTGGATTCATCGACTGTGGCCGGCTGGGTGTGGCGGACCGCTATCAGGACATAGCG
TTGGCTACCCGTGATATTGCTGAAGAGCTTGGCGGCGAATGGGCTGACCGCTTCCTCGTGCTTTACGGTA
TCGCCGCTCCCGATTCGCAGCGCATCGCCTTCTATCGCCTTCTTGACGAGTTCTTCTGAGCGGGACTCTG
GGGTTCGAAATGACCGACCAAGCGACGCCCAACCTGCCATCACGAGATTTCGATTCCACCGCCGCCTTCT
ATGAAAGGTTGGGCTTCGGAATCGTTTTCCGGGACGCCGGCTGGATGATCCTCCAGCGCGGGGATCTCAT
GCTGGAGTTCTTCGCCCACCCTAGGGGGAGGCTAACTGAAACACGGAAGGAGACAATACCGGAAGGAACC
CGCGCTATGACGGCAATAAAAAGACAGAATAAAACGCACGGTGTTGGGTCGTTTGTTCATAAACGCGGGG
TTCGGTCCCAGGGCTGGCACTCTGTCGATACCCCACCGAGACCCCATTGGGGCCAATACGCCCGCGTTTC
TTCCTTTTCCCCACCCCACCCCCCAAGTTCGGGTGAAGGCCCAGGGCTCGCAGCCAACGTCGGGGCGGCA
GGCCCTGCCATAGCCTCAGGTTACTCATATATACTTTAGATTGATTTAAAACTTCATTTTTAATTTAAAA
GGATCTAGGTGAAGATCCTTTTTGATAATCTCATGACCAAAATCCCTTAACGTGAGTTTTCGTTCCACTG
AGCGTCAGACCCCGTAGAAAAGATCAAAGGATCTTCTTGAGATCCTTTTTTTCTGCGCGTAATCTGCTGC
TTGCAAACAAAAAAACCACCGCTACCAGCGGTGGTTTGTTTGCCGGATCAAGAGCTACCAACTCTTTTTC
CGAAGGTAACTGGCTTCAGCAGAGCGCAGATACCAAATACTGTTCTTCTAGTGTAGCCGTAGTTAGGCCA
CCACTTCAAGAACTCTGTAGCACCGCCTACATACCTCGCTCTGCTAATCCTGTTACCAGTGGCTGCTGCC
AGTGGCGATAAGTCGTGTCTTACCGGGTTGGACTCAAGACGATAGTTACCGGATAAGGCGCAGCGGTCGG
GCTGAACGGGGGGTTCGTGCACACAGCCCAGCTTGGAGCGAACGACCTACACCGAACTGAGATACCTACA
GCGTGAGCTATGAGAAAGCGCCACGCTTCCCGAAGGGAGAAAGGCGGACAGGTATCCGGTAAGCGGCAGG
GTCGGAACAGGAGAGCGCACGAGGGAGCTTCCAGGGGGAAACGCCTGGTATCTTTATAGTCCTGTCGGGT
TTCGCCACCTCTGACTTGAGCGTCGATTTTTGTGATGCTCGTCAGGGGGGCGGAGCCTATGGAAAAACGC
CAGCAACGCGGCCTTTTTACGGTTCCTGGCCTTTTGCTGGCCTTTTGCTCACATGTTCTTTCCTGCGTTA
TCCCCTGATTCTGTGGATAACCGTATTACCGCCATGCATTAGTTATTAATAGTAATCAATTACGGGGTCA
TTAGTTCATAGCCCATATATGGAGTTCCG
Features (pLannotate 1.2.2; 17 found; start..end, strand, type, name):
      1..304     +  enhancer       CMV enhancer: human cytomegalovirus immediate early enhancer
    305..508     +  promoter       CMV promoter: human cytomegalovirus (CMV) immediate early promoter
    531..611     +  misc_feature   MCS: multiple cloning site
    625..945     +  CDS            atpC (fragment): ATPE_BACSU - Experimental evidence at protein level: Swiss-Prot protein existence level 1. Produces ATP from ADP in the presence of a proton gradient across the membrane. From Bacillus subtilis (strain 168).
    961..1683    +  CDS            cEGFP: cEGFP is a basic (constitutively fluorescent) green fluorescent protein published in 2008, derived from Aequorea victoria.
   1690..1761    +  CDS            atpC (fragment): ATPE_BACP3 - Experimental evidence at protein level: Swiss-Prot protein existence level 1. Produces ATP from ADP in the presence of a proton gradient across the membrane. From Bacillus sp. (strain PS3).
   1780..1863    +  CDS            large T antigen (fragment): large T antigen from SV40 (simian virus 40)
   1886..2007    +  polyA_signal   SV40 poly(A) signal: SV40 polyadenylation signal
   2041..2469    -  rep_origin     f1 ori (sequence partly withheld): f1 bacteriophage origin of replication; arrow indicates direction of (+) strand synthesis
   2496..2600    +  promoter       AmpR promoter: bla
   2602..2959    +  promoter       SV40 promoter: SV40 enhancer and early promoter
   2994..3788    +  CDS            NeoR/KanR: aminoglycoside phosphotransferase from Tn5; aph(3')-II (or nptII); confers resistance to neomycin, kanamycin, and G418 (Geneticin®)
   3809..3961    +  CDS            ble (fragment): BLE_KLEPN - Experimental evidence at protein level: Swiss-Prot protein existence level 1. Binding protein with a strong affinity to the bleomycin family of antibiotics. Binds to CL990; an antimitotic-antibiotic compound. From Klebsiella pneumoniae.
   4020..4067    +  polyA_signal   HSV TK poly(A) signal: herpes simplex virus thymidine kinase polyadenylation signal (Cole and Stacy, 1985)
   4158..4174    -  polyA_signal   bGH poly(A) signal (fragment): bovine growth hormone polyadenylation signal
   4396..4984    +  rep_origin     ori: high-copy-number ColE1/pMB1/pBR322/pUC origin of replication
   5099..5158    +  enhancer       CMV enhancer (fragment): human cytomegalovirus immediate early enhancer
