[The description below was written by a language model from this plasmid's Addgene catalogue record and pLannotate feature annotations shown in this document.]
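Description:
pN1-QUE37C is a mammalian expression plasmid built on a pN1-type backbone that carries QUEEN-37C, a synthetic, genetically encoded fluorescent indicator used to measure ATP in living cells. The roughly 5.2 kb plasmid replicates in E. coli from a high-copy ColE1/pUC-type origin and also carries an f1 phage origin. Selection relies on a single Tn5 aminoglycoside phosphotransferase gene (NeoR/KanR) placed behind tandem bacterial (bla-type) and SV40 early promoters and followed by the HSV TK polyadenylation signal. This arrangement gives kanamycin resistance in bacteria and allows G418 selection of transfected mammalian cells.

The sensor is expressed from the human cytomegalovirus immediate early enhancer and promoter, sits downstream of a multiple cloning site, and is terminated by the SV40 poly(A) signal. The feature table shows its architecture. A circularly permuted EGFP (annotated cEGFP) is flanked on the N-terminal side by a fragment matching the Bacillus subtilis ATP synthase epsilon subunit (atpC). On the C-terminal side is a shorter fragment matching the epsilon subunit of Bacillus sp. PS3. In this class of indicator, ATP binding to the epsilon subunit induces a conformational change that alters the fluorescence of the inserted GFP, providing an optical readout of ATP concentration.

Several short hits appear to be residual backbone sequence or incidental matches rather than functional elements. These are the SV40 large T antigen, ble and bGH poly(A) fragments. The exact cloning sites used for the insert are not recorded. The stated purpose is ATP measurement, and the associated work uses the indicator for quantitative live-cell imaging of metabolic heterogeneity.
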