Addgene plasmid #129318: pN1-QUE37C
Purpose: ATP measurement
Depositing lab: Yasushi Okada. Publication: Live cell imaging of metabolic heterogeneity by quantitative fluorescent ATP indicator protein, QUEEN-37C. Yaginuma H, Okada Y. bioRxiv 2021.10.08.463131 10.1101/2021.10.08.463131.
Backbone
  Vector backbone: pN1
  Vector type: Mammalian Expression
Growth in bacteria
  Bacterial resistance: Kanamycin, 50 μg/mL
  Growth temperature: 37°C
  Growth strain: DH5alpha
  Copy number: High Copy
Gene/Insert
  Gene/Insert name: QUEEN-37C
  Species: Synthetic
  Cloning method: Restriction Enzyme; 5′ cloning site Unknown (unknown if destroyed)
Terms and licenses: Academic/Nonprofit Terms; Industry Terms: Not Available to Industry
Depositor comments: Depositor Adm #1042 . Please visit https://www.biorxiv.org/content/10.1101/2021.10.08.463131v1 for bioRxiv preprint.
How to cite: pN1-QUE37C was a gift from Yasushi Okada (Addgene plasmid # 129318 ; http://n2t.net/addgene:129318 ; RRID:Addgene_129318)
